Addgene plasmid #215859: pSuperCRISPR-sgRNA-RL864-TTTA
Purpose: This plasmid encodes sgRNA that target Renilla luciferase with stretch sequence
Depositing lab: Kumiko Ui-Tei. Depositing organization: The University of Tokyo. Publication: Enhancement of single guide RNA transcription for efficient CRISPR/Cas-based genomic engineering. Ui-Tei K, Maruyama S, Nakano Y. Genome. 2017 Jun;60(6):537-545. doi: 10.1139/gen-2016-0127. Epub 2017 Jan 26. PubMed 28177825.
Backbone
  Vector backbone: pSuper
  Vector type: Mammalian Expression, Retroviral
Growth in bacteria
  Bacterial resistance: Ampicillin, 100 μg/mL
  Growth temperature: 37°C
  Growth strain: NEB Stable
  Copy number: High Copy
Gene/Insert
  Gene/Insert name: sgRNA-RL864 with TTTA stretch
  gRNA/shRNA sequence: Unspecified
  Species: Other
  Cloning method: Restriction Enzyme; 5′ cloning site Unknown (unknown if destroyed)
Terms and licenses: Academic/Nonprofit Terms; Industry Terms: Not Available to Industry
How to cite: pSuperCRISPR-sgRNA-RL864-TTTA was a gift from Kumiko Ui-Tei (Addgene plasmid # 215859 ; http://n2t.net/addgene:215859 ; RRID:Addgene_215859)
