[The description below was written by a language model from this plasmid's Addgene catalogue record and pLannotate feature annotations shown in this document.]
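Description:
pSuperCRISPR-sgRNA-RL864-TTTA is a 6.4 kb retroviral, mammalian-expression plasmid built on the pSuper backbone and adapted to express a single guide RNA instead of the short hairpin RNAs for which that vector family was designed. It is maintained in E. coli through a high-copy ColE1/pUC-type origin and selected with ampicillin through the β-lactamase gene. The short lac, rop, bom, TcR and lacZα fragments in the annotation appear to be leftovers from parental cloning vectors, not working parts.

The viral portion consists of a murine embryonic stem cell virus 5' LTR and Ψ packaging signal, a truncated MMLV gag segment lacking its start codon, and a self-inactivating ΔU3 3' LTR. This arrangement allows the region between the LTRs to be packaged into retroviral particles when the viral proteins are provided separately, and to integrate into target cells. Between the LTRs, a human H1 RNA polymerase III promoter drives an sgRNA ending in the Streptococcus pyogenes Cas9 scaffold. This cassette lies in reverse orientation relative to the viral transcript. Next to it, in the forward orientation, a mouse PGK promoter drives puromycin N-acetyltransferase for selecting transfected or transduced cells.

The guide, RL864, targets Renilla luciferase, but its sequence is not given in the record. The "TTTA" in the name refers to a stretch sequence within the sgRNA. The record does not explain this variant, though the associated publication concerns enhancing sgRNA transcription for CRISPR/Cas engineering. No Cas9 is encoded, so the nuclease must come from another source. The construct is suited to reporter-based tests of guide expression and Cas9 activity.
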