Features (pLannotate 1.2.2; 22 found; start..end, strand, type, name):
    579..920     +  misc_feature   MESV Ψ: packaging signal of murine embryonic stem cell virus
    987..1403    +  CDS            gag (truncated): truncated Moloney murine leukemia virus (MMLV) gag gene lacking the start codon
   1420..1446    -  misc_feature   MCS (fragment): pBluescript multiple cloning site
   1453..1528    -  misc_RNA       gRNA scaffold: guide RNA scaffold for the Streptococcus pyogenes CRISPR/Cas9 system
   1556..1770    -  promoter       H1 promoter: human H1 RNA promoter
   1781..2280    +  promoter       PGK promoter: mouse phosphoglycerate kinase 1 promoter
   2305..2904    +  CDS            PuroR: puromycin N-acetyltransferase; pac from Streptomyces alboniger; confers resistance to puromycin
   3003..3037    +  LTR            3' LTR (ΔU3) (fragment): self-inactivating 3' long terminal repeat (LTR) from Moloney murine leukemia virus
   3034..3328    +  LTR            3' LTR (ΔU3) (fragment): self-inactivating 3' long terminal repeat (LTR) from Moloney murine leukemia virus
   3490..3506    -  protein_bind   lac operator: The lac repressor binds to the lac operator to inhibit transcription in E. coli. This inhibition can be relieved by adding lactose or isopropyl-β-D-thiogalactopyranoside (IPTG). lac repressor encoded by lacI
   3514..3544    -  promoter       lac promoter: promoter for the E. coli lac operon
   3559..3580    -  protein_bind   CAP binding site: CAP binding activates transcription in the presence of cAMP. E. coli catabolite activator protein
   3593..3685    -  CDS            lacI (fragment): lac repressor; lacI; The lac repressor binds to the lac operator to inhibit transcription in E. coli. This inhibition can be relieved by adding lactose or isopropyl-β-D-thiogalactopyranoside (IPTG).
   3868..4456    -  rep_origin     ori: high-copy-number ColE1/pMB1/pBR322/pUC origin of replication
   4627..5487    -  CDS            AmpR: β-lactamase; bla; confers resistance to ampicillin, carbenicillin, and related antibiotics
   5488..5592    -  promoter       AmpR promoter: bla
   5687..5722    +  CDS            rop (fragment): Rop protein, which maintains plasmids at low copy number; rop
   5824..5923    +  misc_feature   bom (fragment): basis of mobility region from pBR322
   5929..6078    -  CDS            lacZα (fragment): LacZα fragment of β-galactosidase; lacZ fragment
   6078..6279    -  CDS            TcR (fragment): tetracycline efflux protein; tet; confers resistance to tetracycline
   6280..6378    +  CDS            env (fragment): murine leukemia virus gPr80 envelope polyprotein precursor; env; proteolytically cleaved into gp70SU and p15TM subunits
   6420..515     +  LTR            5' LTR (across the origin): 5' long terminal repeat from murine embryonic stem cell virus
>Addgene plasmid #215859 | pSuperCRISPR-sgRNA-RL864-TTTA | addgene full sequence | sequence record 430707 | Addgene NGS Result
TGAAAGACCCCACCTGTAGGTTTGGCAAGCTAGCTTAAGTAACGCCATTTTGCAAGGCATGGAAAATACA
TAACTGAGAATAGAGAAGTTCAGATCAAGGTTAGGAACAGAGAGACAGCAGAATATGGGCCAAACAGGAT
ATCTGTGGTAAGCAGTTCCTGCCCCGGCTCAGGGCCAAGAACAGATGGTCCCCAGATGCGGTCCCGCCCT
CAGCAGTTTCTAGAGAACCATCAGATGTTTCCAGGGTGCCCCAAGGACCTGAAATGACCCTGTGCCTTAT
TTGAACTAACCAATCAGTTCGCTTCTCGCTTCTGTTCGCGCGCTTCTGCTCCCCGAGCTCAATAAAAGAG
CCCACAACCCCTCACTCGGCGCGCCAGTCCTCCGATAGACTGCGTCGCCCGGGTACCCGTATTCCCAATA
AAGCCTCTTGCTGTTTGCATCCGAATCGTGGACTCGCTGATCCTTGGGAGGGTCTCCTCAGATTGATTGA
CTGCCCACCTCGGGGGTCTTTCATTTGGAGGTTCCACCGAGATTTGGAGACCCCTGCCCAGGGACCACCG
ACCCCCCAGCCGGGAGGTAAGCTGGCCAGCGGTCGTTTCGTGTCTGTCTCTGTCTTTGTGCGTGTTTGTG
CCGGCATCTAATGTTTGCGCCTGCGTCTGTACTAGTTAGCTAACTAGCTCTGTATCTGGCGGACCCGTGG
TGGAACTGACGAGTTCTGAACACCCGGCCGCAACCCTGGGAGACGTCCCAGGGACTTTGGGGGCCGTTTT
TGTGGCCCGACCTGAGGAAGGGAGTCGATGTGGAATCCGACCCCGTCAGGATATGTGGTTCTGGTAGGAG
ACGAGAACCTAAAACAGTTCCCGCCTCCGTCTGAATTTTTGCTTTCGGTTTGGAACCGAAGCCGCGCGTC
TTGTCTGCTGCAGCGCTGCAGCATCGTTCTGTGTTGTCTCTGTCTGACTGTGTTTCTGTATTTGTCTGAA
AATTAGGGCCAGACTGTTACCACTCCCTTAAGTTTGACCTTAGGTCACTGGAAAGATGTCGAGCGGATCG
CTCACAACCAGTCGGTAGATGTCAAGAAGAGACGTTGGGTTACCTTCTGCTCTGCAGAATGGCCAACCTT
TAACGTCGGATGGCCGCGAGACGGCACCTTTAACCGAGACCTCATCACCCAGGTTAAGATCAAGGTCTTT
TCACCTGGCCCGCATGGACACCCAGACCAGGTCCCCTACATCGTGACCTGGGAAGCCTTGGCTTTTGACC
CCCCTCCCTGGGTCAAGCCCTTTGTACACCCTAAGCCTCCGCCTCCTCTTCCTCCATCCGCCCCGTCTCT
CCCCCTTGAACCTCCTCGTTCGACCCCGCCTCGATCCTCCCTTTATCCAGCCCTCACTCCTTCTCTAGGC
GCCGGAATTAGATCGATCTCTCGAGGTCGACGGTATCGATAAGCTTAAAAAAGCACCGACTCGGTGCCAC
TTTTTCAAGTTGATAACGGACTAGCCTTATTTAAACTTGCTATTTCTAGCTCTTAAACTTTCATCTGGAG
CGTCCTCCGGGATCTGTGGTCTCATACAGAACTTATAAGATTCCCAAATCCAAAGACATTTCACGTTTAT
GGTGATTTCCCAGAACACATAGCGACATGCAAATATTGCAGGGCGCCACTCCCCTGTCCCTCACAGCCAT
CTTCCTGCCAGGGCGCACGCGCGCTGGGTGTTCCCGCCTAGTGACACTGGGCCCGCGATTCCTTGGAGCG
GGTTGATGACGTCAGCGTTCGAATTCTACCGGGTAGGGGAGGCGCTTTTCCCAAGGCAGTCTGGAGCATG
CGCTTTAGCAGCCCCGCTGGGCACTTGGCGCTACACAAGTGGCCTCTGGCCTCGCACACATTCCACATCC
ACCGGTAGGCGCCAACCGGCTCCGTTCTTTGGTGGCCCCTTCGCGCCACCTTCTACTCCTCCCCTAGTCA
GGAAGTTCCCCCCCGCCCCGCAGCTCGCGTCGTGCAGGACGTGACAAATGGAAGTAGCACGTCTCACTAG
TCTCGTGCAGATGGACAGCACCGCTGAGCAATGGAAGCGGGTAGGCCTTTGGGGCAGCGGCCAATAGCAG
CTTTGCTCCTTCGCTTTCTGGGCTCAGAGGCTGGGAAGGGGTGGGTCCGGGGGCGGGCTCAGGGGCGGGC
TCAGGGGCGGGGCGGGCGCCCGAAGGTCCTCCGGAGGCCCGGCATTCTGCACGCTTCAAAAGCGCACGTC
TGCCGCGCTGTTCTCCTCTTCCTCATCTCCGGGCCTTTCGACCTGCAGCCCAAGCTAGCTTACCATGACC
GAGTACAAGCCCACGGTGCGCCTCGCCACCCGCGACGACGTCCCCAGGGCCGTACGCACCCTCGCCGCCG
CGTTCGCCGACTACCCCGCCACGCGCCACACCGTCGATCCGGACCGCCACATCGAGCGGGTCACCGAGCT
GCAAGAACTCTTCCTCACGCGCGTCGGGCTCGACATCGGCAAGGTGTGGGTCGCGGACGACGGCGCCGCG
GTGGCGGTCTGGACCACGCCGGAGAGCGTCGAAGCGGGGGCGGTGTTCGCCGAGATCGGCCCGCGCATGG
CCGAGTTGAGCGGTTCCCGGCTGGCCGCGCAGCAACAGATGGAAGGCCTCCTGGCGCCGCACCGGCCCAA
GGAGCCCGCGTGGTTCCTGGCCACCGTCGGCGTCTCGCCCGACCACCAGGGCAAGGGTCTGGGCAGCGCC
GTCGTGCTCCCCGGAGTGGAGGCGGCCGAGCGCGCCGGGGTGCCCGCCTTCCTGGAGACCTCCGCGCCCC
GCAACCTCCCCTTCTACGAGCGGCTCGGCTTCACCGTCACCGCCGACGTCGAGGTGCCCGAAGGACCGCG
CACCTGGTGCATGACCCGCAAGCCCGGTGCCTGACGCCCGCCCCACGACCCGCAGCGCCCGACCGAAAGG
AGCGCACGACCCCATGCATCGATAAAATAAAAGATTTTATTTAGTCTCCAGAAAAAGGGGGGAATGAAAG
ACCCCACCTGTAGGTTTGGCAAGCTAGAGAACCATCAGATGTTTCCAGGGTGCCCCAAGGACCTGAAATG
ACCCTGTGCCTTATTTGAACTAACCAATCAGTTCGCTTCTCGCTTCTGTTCGCGCGCTTCTGCTCCCCGA
GCTCAATAAAAGAGCCCACAACCCCTCACTCGGCGCGCCAGTCCTCCGATAGACTGCGTCGCCCGGGTAC
CCGTGTATCCAATAAACCCTCTTGCAGTTGCATCCGACTTGTGGTCTCGCTGTTCCTTGGGAGGGTCTCC
TCTGAGTGATTGACTACCCGTCAGCGGGGGTCTTTCATGGGTAACAGTTTCTTGAAGTTGGAGAACAACA
TTCTGAGGGTAGGAGTCGAATATTAAGTAATCCTGACTCAATTAGCCACTGTTTTGAATCCACATACTCC
AATACTCCTGAAATAGTTCATTATGGACAGCGCAGAAAGAGCTGGGGAGAATTGTGAAATTGTTATCCGC
TCACAATTCCACACAACATACGAGCCGGAAGCATAAAGTGTAAAGCCTGGGGTGCCTAATGAGTGAGCTA
ACTCACATTAATTGCGTTGCGCTCACTGCCCGCTTTCCAGTCGGGAAACCTGTCGTGCCAGCTGCATTAA
TGAATCGGCCAACGCGCGGGGAGAGGCGGTTTGCGTATTGGGCGCTCTTCCGCTTCCTCGCTCACTGACT
CGCTGCGCTCGGTCGTTCGGCTGCGGCGAGCGGTATCAGCTCACTCAAAGGCGGTAATACGGTTATCCAC
AGAATCAGGGGATAACGCAGGAAAGAACATGTGAGCAAAAGGCCAGCAAAAGGCCAGGAACCGTAAAAAG
GCCGCGTTGCTGGCGTTTTTCCATAGGCTCCGCCCCCCTGACGAGCATCACAAAAATCGACGCTCAAGTC
AGAGGTGGCGAAACCCGACAGGACTATAAAGATACCAGGCGTTTCCCCCTGGAAGCTCCCTCGTGCGCTC
TCCTGTTCCGACCCTGCCGCTTACCGGATACCTGTCCGCCTTTCTCCCTTCGGGAAGCGTGGCGCTTTCT
CATAGCTCACGCTGTAGGTATCTCAGTTCGGTGTAGGTCGTTCGCTCCAAGCTGGGCTGTGTGCACGAAC
CCCCCGTTCAGCCCGACCGCTGCGCCTTATCCGGTAACTATCGTCTTGAGTCCAACCCGGTAAGACACGA
CTTATCGCCACTGGCAGCAGCCACTGGTAACAGGATTAGCAGAGCGAGGTATGTAGGCGGTGCTACAGAG
TTCTTGAAGTGGTGGCCTAACTACGGCTACACTAGAAGAACAGTATTTGGTATCTGCGCTCTGCTGAAGC
CAGTTACCTTCGGAAAAAGAGTTGGTAGCTCTTGATCCGGCAAACAAACCACCGCTGGTAGCGGTGGTTT
TTTTGTTTGCAAGCAGCAGATTACGCGCAGAAAAAAAGGATCTCAAGAAGATCCTTTGATCTTTTCTACG
GGGTCTGACGCTCAGTGGAACGAAAACTCACGTTAAGGGATTTTGGTCATGAGATTATCAAAAAGGATCT
TCACCTAGATCCTTTTAAATTAAAAATGAAGTTTTAAATCAATCTAAAGTATATATGAGTAAACTTGGTC
TGACAGTTACCAATGCTTAATCAGTGAGGCACCTATCTCAGCGATCTGTCTATTTCGTTCATCCATAGTT
GCCTGACTCCCCGTCGTGTAGATAACTACGATACGGGAGGGCTTACCATCTGGCCCCAGTGCTGCAATGA
TACCGCGAGACCCACGCTCACCGGCTCCAGATTTATCAGCAATAAACCAGCCAGCCGGAAGGGCCGAGCG
CAGAAGTGGTCCTGCAACTTTATCCGCCTCCATCCAGTCTATTAATTGTTGCCGGGAAGCTAGAGTAAGT
AGTTCGCCAGTTAATAGTTTGCGCAACGTTGTTGCCATTGCTACAGGCATCGTGGTGTCACGCTCGTCGT
TTGGTATGGCTTCATTCAGCTCCGGTTCCCAACGATCAAGGCGAGTTACATGATCCCCCATGTTGTGCAA
AAAAGCGGTTAGCTCCTTCGGTCCTCCGATCGTTGTCAGAAGTAAGTTGGCCGCAGTGTTATCACTCATG
GTTATGGCAGCACTGCATAATTCTCTTACTGTCATGCCATCCGTAAGATGCTTTTCTGTGACTGGTGAGT
ACTCAACCAAGTCATTCTGAGAATAGTGTATGCGGCGACCGAGTTGCTCTTGCCCGGCGTCAATACGGGA
TAATACCGCGCCACATAGCAGAACTTTAAAAGTGCTCATCATTGGAAAACGTTCTTCGGGGCGAAAACTC
TCAAGGATCTTACCGCTGTTGAGATCCAGTTCGATGTAACCCACTCGTGCACCCAACTGATCTTCAGCAT
CTTTTACTTTCACCAGCGTTTCTGGGTGAGCAAAAACAGGAAGGCAAAATGCCGCAAAAAAGGGAATAAG
GGCGACACGGAAATGTTGAATACTCATACTCTTCCTTTTTCAATATTATTGAAGCATTTATCAGGGTTAT
TGTCTCATGAGCGGATACATATTTGAATGTATTTAGAAAAATAAACAAATAGGGGTTCCGCGCACATTTC
CCCGAAAAGTGCCACCTGACGTCTAAGAAACCATTATTATCATGACATTAACCTATAAAAATAGGCGTAT
CACGAGGCCCTTTCGTCTCGCGCGTTTCGGTGATGACGGTGAAAACCTCTGACACATGCAGCTCCCGGAG
ACGGTCACAGCTTGTCTGTAAGCGGATGCCGGGAGCAGACAAGCCCGTCAGGGCGCGTCAGCGGGTGTTG
GCGGGTGTCGGGGCTGGCTTAACTATGCGGCATCAGAGCAGATTGTACTGAGAGTGCACCATATGCGGTG
TGAAATACCGCACAGATGCGTAAGGAGAAAATACCGCATCAGGCGCCATTCGCCATTCAGGCTGCGCAAC
TGTTGGGAAGGGCGATCGGTGCGGGCCTCTTCGCTATTACGCCAGCTGGCGAAAGGGGGATGTGCTGCAA
GGCGATTAAGTTGGGTAACGCCAGGGTTTTCCCAGTCACGACGTTGTAAAACGACGGCGCAAGGAATGGT
GCATGCAAGGAGATGGCGCCCAACAGTCCCCCGGCCACGGGGCCTGCCACCATACCCACGCCGAAACAAG
CGCTCATGAGCCCGAAGTGGCGAGCCCGATCTTCCCCATCGGTGATGTCGGCGATATAGGCGCCAGCAAC
CGCACCTGTGGCGCCGGTGATGCCGGCCACGATGCGTCCGGCGTAGAGGCGATTAGTCCAATTTGTTAAA
GACAGGATATCAGTGGTCCAGGCTCTAGTTTTGACTCAACAATATCACCAGCTGAAGCCTATAGAGTACG
AGCCATAGATAAAATAAAAGATTTTATTTAGTCTCCAGAAAAAGGGGGGAA
